>Addgene plasmid #225759 | pET24a isPETase | addgene full sequence | sequence record 453971 | Addgene NGS Result
GACGGGCTTGTCTGCTCCCGGCATCCGCTTACAGACAAGCTGTGACCGTCTCCGGGAGCTGCATGTGTCA
GAGGTTTTCACCGTCATCACCGAAACGCGCGAGGCAGCTGCGGTAAAGCTCATCAGCGTGGTCGTGAAGC
GATTCACAGATGTCTGCCTGTTCATCCGCGTCCAGCTCGTTGAGTTTCTCCAGAAGCGTTAATGTCTGGC
TTCTGATAAAGCGGGCCATGTTAAGGGCGGTTTTTTCCTGTTTGGTCACTGATGCCTCCGTGTAAGGGGG
ATTTCTGTTCATGGGGGTAATGATACCGATGAAACGAGAGAGGATGCTCACGATACGGGTTACTGATGAT
GAACATGCCCGGTTACTGGAACGTTGTGAGGGTAAACAACTGGCGGTATGGATGCGGCGGGACCAGAGAA
AAATCACTCAGGGTCAATGCCAGCGCTTCGTTAATACAGATGTAGGTGTTCCACAGGGTAGCCAGCAGCA
TCCTGCGATGCAGATCCGGAACATAATGGTGCAGGGCGCTGACTTCCGCGTTTCCAGACTTTACGAAACA
CGGAAACCGAAGACCATTCATGTTGTTGCTCAGGTCGCAGACGTTTTGCAGCAGCAGTCGCTTCACGTTC
GCTCGCGTATCGGTGATTCATTCTGCTAACCAGTAAGGCAACCCCGCCAGCCTAGCCGGGTCCTCAACGA
CAGGAGCACGATCATGCGCACCCGTGGGGCCGCCATGCCGGCGATAATGGCCTGCTTCTCGCCGAAACGT
TTGGTGGCGGGACCAGTGACGAAGGCTTGAGCGAGGGCGTGCAAGATTCCGAATACCGCAAGCGACAGGC
CGATCATCGTCGCGCTCCAGCGAAAGCGGTCCTCGCCGAAAATGACCCAGAGCGCTGCCGGCACCTGTCC
TACGAGTTGCATGATAAAGAAGACAGTCATAAGTGCGGCGACGATAGTCATGCCCCGCGCCCACCGGAAG
GAGCTGACTGGGTTGAAGGCTCTCAAGGGCATCGGTCGAGATCCCGGTGCCTAATGAGTGAGCTAACTTA
CATTAATTGCGTTGCGCTCACTGCCCGCTTTCCAGTCGGGAAACCTGTCGTGCCAGCTGCATTAATGAAT
CGGCCAACGCGCGGGGAGAGGCGGTTTGCGTATTGGGCGCCAGGGTGGTTTTTCTTTTCACCAGTGAGAC
GGGCAACAGCTGATTGCCCTTCACCGCCTGGCCCTGAGAGAGTTGCAGCAAGCGGTCCACGCTGGTTTGC
CCCAGCAGGCGAAAATCCTGTTTGATGGTGGTTAACGGCGGGATATAACATGAGCTGTCTTCGGTATCGT
CGTATCCCACTACCGAGATATCCGCACCAACGCGCAGCCCGGACTCGGTAATGGCGCGCATTGCGCCCAG
CGCCATCTGATCGTTGGCAACCAGCATCGCAGTGGGAACGATGCCCTCATTCAGCATTTGCATGGTTTGT
TGAAAACCGGACATGGCACTCCAGTCGCCTTCCCGTTCCGCTATCGGCTGAATTTGATTGCGAGTGAGAT
ATTTATGCCAGCCAGCCAGACGCAGACGCGCCGAGACAGAACTTAATGGGCCCGCTAACAGCGCGATTTG
CTGGTGACCCAATGCGACCAGATGCTCCACGCCCAGTCGCGTACCGTCTTCATGGGAGAAAATAATACTG
TTGATGGGTGTCTGGTCAGAGACATCAAGAAATAACGCCGGAACATTAGTGCAGGCAGCTTCCACAGCAA
TGGCATCCTGGTCATCCAGCGGATAGTTAATGATCAGCCCACTGACGCGTTGCGCGAGAAGATTGTGCAC
CGCCGCTTTACAGGCTTCGACGCCGCTTCGTTCTACCATCGACACCACCACGCTGGCACCCAGTTGATCG
GCGCGAGATTTAATCGCCGCGACAATTTGCGACGGCGCGTGCAGGGCCAGACTGGAGGTGGCAACGCCAA
TCAGCAACGACTGTTTGCCCGCCAGTTGTTGTGCCACGCGGTTGGGAATGTAATTCAGCTCCGCCATCGC
CGCTTCCACTTTTTCCCGCGTTTTCGCAGAAACGTGGCTGGCCTGGTTCACCACGCGGGAAACGGTCTGA
TAAGAGACACCGGCATACTCTGCGACATCGTATAACGTTACTGGTTTCACATTCACCACCCTGAATTGAC
TCTCTTCCGGGCGCTATCATGCCATACCGCGAAAGGTTTTGCGCCATTCGATGGTGTCCGGGATCTCGAC
GCTCTCCCTTATGCGACTCCTGCATTAGGAAGCAGCCCAGTAGTAGGTTGAGGCCGTTGAGCACCGCCGC
CGCAAGGAATGGTGCATGCAAGGAGATGGCGCCCAACAGTCCCCCGGCCACGGGGCCTGCCACCATACCC
ACGCCGAAACAAGCGCTCATGAGCCCGAAGTGGCGAGCCCGATCTTCCCCATCGGTGATGTCGGCGATAT
AGGCGCCAGCAACCGCACCTGTGGCGCCGGTGATGCCGGCCACGATGCGTCCGGCGTAGAGGATCGAGAT
CTCGATCCCGCGAAATTAATACGACTCACTATAGGGGAATTGTGAGCGGATAACAATTCCCCTCTAGAAA
TAATTTTGTTTAACTTTAAGAAGGAGGAGTACATATGCAGACTAATCCATACGCCCGCGGACCTAACCCT
ACGGCGGCGAGTTTGGAGGCTTCTGCTGGTCCGTTCACAGTTCGTTCTTTTACGGTCTCGCGTCCAAGCG
GGTACGGCGCTGGAACCGTCTACTATCCCACTAACGCTGGAGGCACAGTAGGAGCTATCGCCATTGTCCC
CGGCTACACTGCTCGCCAAAGCAGTATCAAATGGTGGGGTCCGCGCTTGGCCTCACATGGGTTTGTTGTG
ATTACCATCGACACTAATTCCACATTGGACCAGCCATCCTCACGTTCTTCACAACAAATGGCTGCCTTAC
GCCAAGTGGCGTCGCTTAATGGGACTTCTAGTTCACCAATCTACGGTAAGGTAGATACTGCTCGCATGGG
AGTTATGGGATGGAGCATGGGCGGTGGGGGGAGCCTTATTTCCGCAGCGAATAACCCATCCCTGAAGGCT
GCCGCACCTCAGGCCCCATGGGATTCGTCAACTAATTTCAGCTCGGTCACCGTCCCTACTCTTATTTTCG
CTTGTGAAAACGACAGTATCGCACCTGTTAATTCATCGGCACTGCCAATCTATGATTCCATGTCCCGTAA
CGCTAAGCAATTCCTGGAGATTAACGGGGGAAGTCACTCGTGCGCTAATAGTGGGAACAGTAATCAAGCT
CTTATCGGGAAGAAGGGTGTTGCATGGATGAAACGCTTTATGGACAACGACACACGTTATAGTACCTTTG
CATGCGAAAATCCTAATTCTACGCGCGTGAGTGACTTCCGCACGGCAAATTGCAGCCTCGAGCACCACCA
CCACCACCACTGAGATCCGGCTGCTAACAAAGCCCGAAAGGAAGCTGAGTTGGCTGCTGCCACCGCTGAG
CAATAACTAGCATAACCCCTTGGGGCCTCTAAACGGGTCTTGAGGGGTTTTTTGCTGAAAGGAGGAACTA
TATCCGGATTGGCGAATGGG
[124 nt withheld, positions 3591-3714]
C
[91 nt withheld, positions 3716-3806]
A
[49 nt withheld, positions 3808-3856]
CCTTTGACGTTGGAGTCCACGTTCTTT
[37 nt withheld, positions 3884-3920]
ACCCTATCTCGGTCTATTCTTTTGATTTATAAGGGATTTTGCCGATTTCGGCCTATTGGTTAAAAAATGA
GCTGATTTAACAAAAATTTAACGCGAATTTTAACAAAATATTAACGCTTACAATTTAGGTGGCACTTTTC
GGGGAAATGTGCGCGGAACCCCTATTTGTTTATTTTTCTAAATACATTCAAATATGTATCCGCTCATGAA
TTAATTCTTAGAAAAACTCATCGAGCATCAAATGAAACTGCAATTTATTCATATCAGGATTATCAATACC
ATATTTTTGAAAAAGCCGTTTCTGTAATGAAGGAGAAAACTCACCGAGGCAGTTCCATAGGATGGCAAGA
TCCTGGTATCGGTCTGCGATTCCGACTCGTCCAACATCAATACAACCTATTAATTTCCCCTCGTCAAAAA
TAAGGTTATCAAGTGAGAAATCACCATGAGTGACGACTGAATCCGGTGAGAATGGCAAAAGTTTATGCAT
TTCTTTCCAGACTTGTTCAACAGGCCAGCCATTACGCTCGTCATCAAAATCACTCGCATCAACCAAACCG
TTATTCATTCGTGATTGCGCCTGAGCGAGACGAAATACGCGATCGCTGTTAAAAGGACAATTACAAACAG
GAATCGAATGCAACCGGCGCAGGAACACTGCCAGCGCATCAACAATATTTTCACCTGAATCAGGATATTC
TTCTAATACCTGGAATGCTGTTTTCCCGGGGATCGCAGTGGTGAGTAACCATGCATCATCAGGAGTACGG
ATAAAATGCTTGATGGTCGGAAGAGGCATAAATTCCGTCAGCCAGTTTAGTCTGACCATCTCATCTGTAA
CATCATTGGCAACGCTACCTTTGCCATGTTTCAGAAACAACTCTGGCGCATCGGGCTTCCCATACAATCG
ATAGATTGTCGCACCTGATTGCCCGACATTATCGCGAGCCCATTTATACCCATATAAATCAGCATCCATG
TTGGAATTTAATCGCGGCCTAGAGCAAGACGTTTCCCGTTGAATATGGCTCATAACACCCCTTGTATTAC
TGTTTATGTAAGCAGACAGTTTTATTGTTCATGACCAAAATCCCTTAACGTGAGTTTTCGTTCCACTGAG
CGTCAGACCCCGTAGAAAAGATCAAAGGATCTTCTTGAGATCCTTTTTTTCTGCGCGTAATCTGCTGCTT
GCAAACAAAAAAACCACCGCTACCAGCGGTGGTTTGTTTGCCGGATCAAGAGCTACCAACTCTTTTTCCG
AAGGTAACTGGCTTCAGCAGAGCGCAGATACCAAATACTGTCCTTCTAGTGTAGCCGTAGTTAGGCCACC
ACTTCAAGAACTCTGTAGCACCGCCTACATACCTCGCTCTGCTAATCCTGTTACCAGTGGCTGCTGCCAG
TGGCGATAAGTCGTGTCTTACCGGGTTGGACTCAAGACGATAGTTACCGGATAAGGCGCAGCGGTCGGGC
TGAACGGGGGGTTCGTGCACACAGCCCAGCTTGGAGCGAACGACCTACACCGAACTGAGATACCTACAGC
GTGAGCTATGAGAAAGCGCCACGCTTCCCGAAGGGAGAAAGGCGGACAGGTATCCGGTAAGCGGCAGGGT
CGGAACAGGAGAGCGCACGAGGGAGCTTCCAGGGGGAAACGCCTGGTATCTTTATAGTCCTGTCGGGTTT
CGCCACCTCTGACTTGAGCGTCGATTTTTGTGATGCTCGTCAGGGGGGCGGAGCCTATGGAAAAACGCCA
GCAACGCGGCCTTTTTACGGTTCCTGGCCTTTTGCTGGCCTTTTGCTCACATGTTCTTTCCTGCGTTATC
CCCTGATTCTGTGGATAACCGTATTACCGCCTTTGAGTGAGCTGATACCGCTCGCCGCAGCCGAACGACC
GAGCGCAGCGAGTCAGTGAGCGAGGAAGCGGAAGAGCGCCTGATGCGGTATTTTCTCCTTACGCATCTGT
GCGGTATTTCACACCGCAATGGTGCACTCTCAGTACAATCTGCTCTGATGCCGCATAGTTAAGCCAGTAT
ACACTCCGCTATCGCTACGTGACTGGGTCATGGCTGCGCCCCGACACCCGCCAACACCCGCTGACGCGCC
CT
Features (pLannotate 1.2.2; 19 found; start..end, strand, type, name):
     68..259     -  CDS            rop: Rop protein, which maintains plasmids at low copy number; rop
    276..656     +  CDS            YPB1_ECOLX: Protein predicted: Swiss-Prot protein existence level 4. From Escherichia coli.
    728..1019    -  CDS            TcR (fragment): tetracycline efflux protein; tet; confers resistance to tetracycline
   1034..1055    -  protein_bind   CAP binding site: CAP binding activates transcription in the presence of cAMP. E. coli catabolite activator protein
   1068..2150    -  CDS            lacI: lac repressor; lacI; The lac repressor binds to the lac operator to inhibit transcription in E. coli. This inhibition can be relieved by adding lactose or isopropyl-β-D-thiogalactopyranoside (IPTG).
   2151..2228    -  promoter       lacI promoter: lacI
   2236..2515    -  CDS            TcR (fragment): tetracycline efflux protein; tet; confers resistance to tetracycline
   2537..2555    +  promoter       T7 promoter: promoter for bacteriophage T7 RNA polymerase
   2556..2580    +  protein_bind   lac operator: The lac repressor binds to the lac operator to inhibit transcription in E. coli. This inhibition can be relieved by adding lactose or isopropyl-β-D-thiogalactopyranoside (IPTG). lac repressor encoded by lacI
   2596..2616    +  RBS            RBS: efficient ribosome binding site from bacteriophage T7 gene 10 (Olins and Rangwala, 1989)
   2628..3416    +  CDS            PETH_IDESA (fragment): Experimental evidence at protein level: Swiss-Prot protein existence level 1. Involved in the degradation and assimilation of the plastic poly(ethylene terephthalate) (PET), which allows I.sakaiensis to use PET as its major energy and carbon source for growth. Likely acts synergistically with MHETase to depolymerize PET (PubMed:26965627). Catalyzes the hydrolysis of PET to produce mono(2-hydroxyethyl) terephthalate (MHET) as the major product (PubMed:26965627, PubMed:29666242, PubMed:29603535, PubMed:29374183, PubMed:29235460). Also depolymerizes another semiaromatic polyester, poly(ethylene-2
   3423..3440    +  CDS            9xHis (fragment): 9xHis affinity tag
   3450..3499    +  CDS            SET1 (fragment): solubility-enhancement tag derived from T7 phage gene 10B
   3507..3554    +  terminator     T7 terminator: transcription terminator for bacteriophage T7 RNA polymerase
   3591..4019    +  rep_origin     f1 ori (sequence partly withheld): f1 bacteriophage origin of replication; arrow indicates direction of (+) strand synthesis
   4072..4129    +  promoter       AmpR promoter (fragment): bla
   4138..4953    -  CDS            KanR: aminoglycoside phosphotransferase; aph(3')-Ia; confers resistance to kanamycin in bacteria or G418 (Geneticin®) in eukaryotes
   5075..5663    +  rep_origin     ori: high-copy-number ColE1/pMB1/pBR322/pUC origin of replication
   5849..5988    -  misc_feature   bom: basis of mobility region from pBR322
