[The description below was written by a language model from this plasmid's Addgene catalogue record and pLannotate feature annotations shown in this document.]
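Description:
pET24a isPETase is a bacterial expression plasmid built on the Novagen pET24a backbone for producing the poly(ethylene terephthalate)-degrading hydrolase PETase from Ideonella sakaiensis in E. coli. The construct totals about 6.0 kb and is propagated through a ColE1/pBR322-type origin, accompanied by the rop gene and the bom mobility region carried over from pBR322. The catalogue lists it as high copy, although rop normally acts to moderate copy number. Selection is by kanamycin through the aph(3')-Ia aminoglycoside phosphotransferase gene. An f1 phage origin is also present. The short tetracycline-resistance fragments, the partial AmpR promoter and the small "SET1" match flagged in the feature table are most likely backbone remnants or annotation artefacts rather than functional elements.

The roughly 0.8 kb insert is a codon-optimized PETase coding sequence lacking its native signal sequence, so the protein is made in the cytoplasm rather than being directed for secretion. It was cloned between NdeI and XhoI, both of which remain intact. It sits downstream of a T7 promoter with an adjacent lac operator and the strong T7 gene 10 ribosome binding site, and is followed by a T7 terminator. A C-terminal 6xHis tag (annotated as a fragment of a longer His tag) is fused in frame for metal-affinity purification and detection. The plasmid-borne lacI gene supplies lac repressor, keeping transcription off until induction with IPTG or lactose in a host that supplies T7 RNA polymerase. According to the record and its associated publication, the construct is used to study and improve cytoplasmic expression of PETase enzymes in E. coli.
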