Addgene plasmid #225759: pET24a isPETase
Purpose: Expresses codon-optimized PETase from Ideonella sakaiensis in E. coli without native signal sequence and with a C-terminal his-tag
Depositing lab: Jason Boock. Depositing organization: Miami University (Ohio). Publication: Increased cytoplasmic expression of PETase enzymes in E. coli. Carter LM, MacFarlane CE, Karlock SP, Sen T, Kaar JL, Berberich JA, Boock JT. Microb Cell Fact. 2024 Nov 25;23(1):319. doi: 10.1186/s12934-024-02585-w. PubMed 39582006.
Backbone
  Vector backbone: pET24a
  Backbone manufacturer: Novagen
  Backbone size w/o insert (bp): 5200
  Total vector size (bp): 6022
  Vector type: Bacterial Expression
Growth in bacteria
  Bacterial resistance: Kanamycin, 50 μg/mL
  Growth temperature: 37°C
  Growth strain: DH5alpha
  Copy number: High Copy
Gene/Insert
  Gene/Insert name: isPETase
  Species: Ideonella sakaiensis
  Insert size (bp): 798
  Promoter: T7
  Tag / fusion protein: 6xHis Tag (C terminal on insert)
  Cloning method: Restriction Enzyme; 5′ cloning site NdeI (not destroyed); 3′ cloning site XhoI (not destroyed)
  Sequencing primers: 5′ gcgaaattaatacgactcactataggg; 3′ gctagttattgctcagcgg
Terms and licenses: Academic/Nonprofit Terms; Industry Terms: Not Available to Industry
How to cite: pET24a isPETase was a gift from Jason Boock (Addgene plasmid # 225759 ; http://n2t.net/addgene:225759 ; RRID:Addgene_225759)
